Addgene plasmid #242889: pLKO-U6-sgRXRa4-1; EF1a-mScarlet
Purpose: For lentiviral Crispr/Cas9 mediated knockout of mouse RXRa, using a guide RNA against exon 4, coupled to EF1a-driven mScarlet
Depositing lab: Elaine Fuchs. Depositing organization: Rockefeller University. Publication: Stem cells tightly regulate dead cell clearance to maintain tissue fitness. Stewart KS, Abdusselamoglu MD, Tierney MT, Gola A, Hur YH, Gonzales KAU, Yuan S, Bonny AR, Yang Y, Infarinato NR, Cowley CJ, Levorse JM, Pasolli HA, Ghosh S, Rothlin CV, Fuchs E. Nature. 2024 Sep;633(8029):407-416. doi: 10.1038/s41586-024-07855-6. Epub 2024 Aug 21. PubMed 39169186.
Backbone
  Vector backbone: pLKO.1
  Backbone manufacturer: TRC
  Backbone size w/o insert (bp): 7000
  Total vector size (bp): 7996
  Vector type: Mammalian Expression, Lentiviral, CRISPR
Growth in bacteria
  Bacterial resistance: Ampicillin, 100 μg/mL
  Growth temperature: 37°C
  Growth strain: NEB Stable
  Copy number: High Copy
Gene/Insert
  Gene/Insert name: sgRNA targeting Rxra
  gRNA/shRNA sequence: ggcagtccttgttgtctcggc
  Species: M. musculus (mouse)
  GenBank ID: NM_011305.3
  Promoter: U6
  Tag / fusion protein: mScarlet (C terminal on insert)
  Cloning method: Restriction Enzyme; 5′ cloning site BsmBI (destroyed during cloning); 3′ cloning site BsmBI (destroyed during cloning)
  Sequencing primers: 5′ M13 forward
Resource information
  A portion of this plasmid was derived from a plasmid made by: Modified version made in the Fuchs lab from the TRC lentiviral shRNA knockdown vector, pLKO.1
Terms and licenses: Academic/Nonprofit Terms; Industry Terms: Not Available to Industry
How to cite: pLKO-U6-sgRXRa4-1; EF1a-mScarlet was a gift from Elaine Fuchs (Addgene plasmid # 242889 ; http://n2t.net/addgene:242889 ; RRID:Addgene_242889)
