[The description below was written by a language model from this plasmid's Addgene catalogue record and pLannotate feature annotations shown in this document.]
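Description:
pLKO-U6-sgRXRa4-1; EF1a-mScarlet is a 7,996 bp lentiviral CRISPR guide-expression plasmid built on a modified version of the TRC pLKO.1 shRNA backbone. It is propagated in E. coli through a high-copy ColE1/pUC-type origin with ampicillin selection (AmpR under its own bla promoter). The backbone also carries an f1 origin, lac-derived remnants, T7 and T3 promoters, and an SV40 origin and poly(A) signal outside the viral region. The transfer cassette has a third-generation layout. An RSV promoter fused to a truncated HIV-1 5' LTR drives genomic RNA production, followed by the Ψ packaging signal with a partial gag sequence, the RRE for Rev-dependent nuclear export, a cPPT/CTS, and a self-inactivating ΔU3 3' LTR. Packaging functions must be supplied in trans.

Two independent expression units sit between the LTRs. A human U6 Pol III promoter transcribes a guide directed against exon 4 of mouse Rxra, cloned through BsmBI sites that were destroyed in the process and joined to the Streptococcus pyogenes gRNA scaffold. Downstream, the EF-1α core promoter with its intron A drives the red fluorescent protein mScarlet. Although the catalogue lists mScarlet as a C-terminal tag on the insert, the feature table shows it as a separately transcribed reporter that marks transduced cells rather than a fusion. No Cas9 coding sequence and no mammalian drug-selection marker are annotated, so the nuclease must come from another source, such as Cas9-expressing cells or animals. Transduced cells are identified by red fluorescence. The stated purpose is lentiviral CRISPR/Cas9-mediated knockout of mouse RXRα.
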