Features (pLannotate 1.2.2; 29 found; start..end, strand, type, name):
      9..437     -  rep_origin     f1 ori (sequence partly withheld): f1 bacteriophage origin of replication; arrow indicates direction of (+) strand synthesis
    442..597     -  CDS            lacZα (fragment): LacZα fragment of β-galactosidase; lacZ fragment
    605..623     +  promoter       T7 promoter: promoter for bacteriophage T7 RNA polymerase
    644..779     -  rep_origin     SV40 ori: SV40 origin of replication
    819..940     -  polyA_signal   SV40 poly(A) signal: SV40 polyadenylation signal
   1012..1245    -  LTR            3' LTR (ΔU3): self-inactivating 3' long terminal repeat (LTR) from HIV-1
   1247..1315    -  CDS            nef (fragment): NEF_HV1Z2 - Experimental evidence at protein level: Swiss-Prot protein existence level 1. Extracellular Nef protein targets CD4(+) T-lymphocytes for apoptosis by interacting with CXCR4 surface receptors. From Human immunodeficiency virus type 1 group M subtype D (isolate Z2/CDC-Z34) (HIV-1).
   1311..1361    -  misc_feature   MCS (fragment): multiple cloning site
   1362..2057    -  CDS            mScarlet: mScarlet is a basic (constitutively fluorescent) red fluorescent protein published in 2016, derived from synthetic construct. It has moderate acid sensitivity.
   2095..3033    -  intron         EF-1α intron A: intron upstream of the start codon of human EF-1α
   3034..3245    -  promoter       EF-1α core promoter: core promoter for human elongation factor EF-1α
   3271..3337    -  CDS            small t antigen (fragment): SV40 (simian virus 40) small t antigen
   3403..3520    -  misc_feature   cPPT/CTS: central polypurine tract and central termination sequence of HIV-1
   3582..3657    -  misc_RNA       gRNA scaffold: guide RNA scaffold for the Streptococcus pyogenes CRISPR/Cas9 system
   3687..3927    -  promoter       U6 promoter: RNA polymerase III promoter for human U6 snRNA
   3977..4077    -  CDS            Rev (fragment): human immunodeficiency virus 1 (HIV-1) Rev protein; rev; enhances nuclear export of unspliced and incompletely spliced viral mRNAs
   4454..4687    -  misc_feature   RRE: The Rev response element (RRE) of HIV-1 allows for Rev-dependent mRNA export from the nucleus to the cytoplasm.
   4833..5196    -  CDS            HIV-1 gag (fragment): gag protein from human immunodeficiency virus 1; gag
   5180..5305    -  misc_feature   HIV-1 Ψ: packaging signal of human immunodeficiency virus type 1
   5352..5532    -  LTR            5' LTR (truncated): truncated 5' long terminal repeat (LTR) from HIV-1
   5533..5759    -  promoter       RSV promoter: Rous sarcoma virus enhancer/promoter
   5787..5805    -  promoter       T3 promoter: promoter for bacteriophage T3 RNA polymerase
   5850..5866    -  protein_bind   lac operator: The lac repressor binds to the lac operator to inhibit transcription in E. coli. This inhibition can be relieved by adding lactose or isopropyl-β-D-thiogalactopyranoside (IPTG). lac repressor encoded by lacI
   5874..5904    -  promoter       lac promoter: promoter for the E. coli lac operon
   5919..5940    -  protein_bind   CAP binding site: CAP binding activates transcription in the presence of cAMP. E. coli catabolite activator protein
   5953..6045    -  CDS            lacI (fragment): lac repressor; lacI; The lac repressor binds to the lac operator to inhibit transcription in E. coli. This inhibition can be relieved by adding lactose or isopropyl-β-D-thiogalactopyranoside (IPTG).
   6228..6816    -  rep_origin     ori: high-copy-number ColE1/pMB1/pBR322/pUC origin of replication
   6987..7847    -  CDS            AmpR: β-lactamase; bla; confers resistance to ampicillin, carbenicillin, and related antibiotics
   7848..7952    -  promoter       AmpR promoter: bla
>Addgene plasmid #242889 | pLKO-U6-sgRXRa4-1; EF1a-mScarlet | addgene full sequence | sequence record 484989 | Addgene NGS Result
TTTGTTAAAATTCGCGTTAAATTTTTGTTAAATCAGCTCATTTTTTAACCAATAGGCCGAAATCGGCAAA
ATCCCTTATAAATCAAAAGAATAGACCGAGATAGGGT
[37 nt withheld, positions 108-144]
AAAGAACGTGGACTCCAACGTCAAAGG
[49 nt withheld, positions 172-220]
T
[91 nt withheld, positions 222-312]
G
[124 nt withheld, positions 314-437]
CCCATTCGCCATTCAGGCTGCGCAACTGTTGGGAAGGGCGATCGGTGCGGGCCTCTTCGCTATTACGCCA
GCTGGCGAAAGGGGGATGTGCTGCAAGGCGATTAAGTTGGGTAACGCCAGGGTTTTCCCAGTCACGACGT
TGTAAAACGACGGCCAGTGAGCGCGCGTAATACGACTCACTATAGGGCGAATTGGGTACGTCCCTAGGCC
TCCAAAAAAGCCTCCTCACTACTTCTGGAATAGCTCAGAGGCCGAGGCGGCCTCGGCCTCTGCATAAATA
AAAAAAATTAGTCAGCCATGGGGCGGAGAATGGGCGGAACTGGGCGGAGTTAGGGGCGGGATGGGCGGAG
TTAGGGGCGGGATAGCTAGAGCCAGACATGATAAGATACATTGATGAGTTTGGACAAACCACAACTAGAA
TGCAGTGAAAAAAATGCTTTATTTGTGAAATTTGTGATGCTATTGCTTTATTTGTAACCATTATAAGCTG
CAATAAACAAGTTCCTCTCACTCTCTGATATTCATTTCTTTGCAAGTTATAAATACTGAATAATAAGATG
ACATGAACTACTACTGCTAGAGATTTTCCACACTGACTAAAAGGGTCTGAGGGATCTCTAGTTACCAGAG
TCACACAACAGACGGGCACACACTACTTGAAGCACTCAAGGCAAGCTTTATTGAGGCTTAAGCAGTGGGT
TCCCTAGTTAGCCAGAGAGCTCCCAGGCTCAGATCTGGTCTAACCAGAGAGACCCAGTACAAGCAAAAAG
CAGATCTTGTCTTCGTTGGGAGTGAATTAGCCCTTCCAGTCCCCCCTTTTCTTTTAAAAAGTGGCTAAGA
TCTACAGCTGCCTTGTAAGTCATTGGTCTTAAAGGTACCGTCGACTGCAGAATTCGAAGCTTGAGCTCGA
GATCTGAGTCCGGACTTGTACAGCTCGTCCATGCCGCCGGTGGAGTGGCGGCCCTCGGAGCGTTCGTACT
GTTCCACCACGGTGTAGTCCTCGTTGTGGGAGGTGATGTCCAACTTGCGGTCGACGTTGTAGGCGCCGGG
CATCTGCACGGGCTTCTTGGCCTTGTAGGTGGTCTTGAAGTCCGCCAGGTAGCGGCCGCCGTCCTTCAGG
CGCAGGGCCATCTTAATGTCGCCCTTCAGCACGCCGTCCTCGGGGTACAACCGCTCGGTGGACGCTTCCC
AGCCCATTGTCTTCTTCTGCATTACGGGGCCGTCAGGAGGGAAGTTGGTGCCGCGGAGCTTCACCTTGTA
GATCAGGGTGCCGTCCTCCAGGGAGGTGTCCTGGGTCACGGTCACGGCGCCGCCGTCCTCGAAGTTCATC
ACGCGCTCCCACTTGAAGCCCTCGGGGAAGGACTGCTTATAGTAGTCGGGGATGTCGGCGGGGTGCTTGG
TGAAGGCCCTGGAGCCGTACATGAACTGAGGGGACAGGATGTCCCAGGAGAAGGGCAGGGGGCCACCCTT
GGTCACCTTCAGCTTGGCGGTCTGGGTGCCCTCGTAGGGGCGGCCCTCGCCCTCGCCCTCGATCTCGAAC
TCGTGGCCGTTCATGGAGCCCTCCATGTGCACCTTGAACCGCATGAACTCCTTGATCACTGCCTCGCCCT
TGCTCACCATGGTGGCGACCGGTAGCGCTAGCGGATCCTCACGACACCTGAAATGGAAGAAAAAAACTTT
GAACCACTGTCTGAGGCTTGAGAATGAACCAAGATCCAAACTCAAAAAGGGCAAATTCCAAGGAGAATTA
CATCAAGTGCCAAGCTGGCCTAACTTCAGTCTCCACCCACTCAGTGTGGGGAAACTCCATCGCATAAAAC
CCCTCCCCCCAACCTAAAGACGACGTACTCCAAAAGCTCGAGAACTAATCGAGGTGCCTGGACGGCGCCC
GGTACTCCGTGGAGTCACATGAAGCGACGGCTGAGGACGGAAAGGCCCTTTTCCTTTGTGTGGGTGACTC
ACCCGCCCGCTCTCCCGAGCGCCGCGTCCTCCATTTTGAGCTCCCTGCAGCAGGGCCGGGAAGCGGCCAT
CTTTCCGCTCACGCAACTGGTGCCGACCGGGCCAGCCTTGCCGCCCAGGGCGGGGCGATACACGGCGGCG
CGAGGCCAGGCACCAGAGCAGGCCGGCCAGCTTGAGACTACCCCCGTCCGATTCTCGGTGGCCGCGCTCG
CAGGCCCCGCCTCGCCGAACATGTGCGCTGGGACGCACGGGCCCCGTCGCCGCCCGCGGCCCCAAAAACC
GAAATACCAGTGTGCAGATCTTGGCCCGCATTTACAAGACTATCTTGCCAGAAAAAAAGCGTCGCAGCAG
GTCATCAAAAATTTTAAATGGCTAGAGACTTATCGAAAGCAGCGAGACAGGCGCGAAGGTGCCACCAGAT
TCGCACGCGGCGGCCCCAGCGCCCAGGCCAGGCCTCAACTCAAGCACGAGGCGAAGGGGCTCCTTAAGCG
CAAGGCCTCGAACTCTCCCACCCACTTCCAACCCGAAGCTCGGGATCAAGAATCACGTACTGCAGCCAGG
TGGAAGTAATTCAAGGCACGCAAGGGCCATAACCCGTAAAGAGGCCAGGCCCGCGGGAACCACACACGGC
ACTTACCTGTGTTCTGGCGGCAAACCCGTTGCGAAAAAGAACGTTCACGGCGACTACTGCACTTATATAC
GGTTCTCCCCCACCCTCGGGAAAAAGGCGGAGCCAGTACACGACATCACTTTCCCAGTTTACCCCGCGCC
ACCTTCTCTAGGCACCGGATCAATTGCCGACCCCTCCCCCCAACTTCTCGGGGACTGTGGGCGATGTGCG
CTCTGCCCACTGACGGGCACCGGAGCCAATTCCCACTCCTTTCAAGACCTAGAAGGTCCATTAGCTGCAA
AGATTCCTCTCTGTTTAAAACTTTATCCATCTTTGCACCCGGGCCCCCTCGAGCCGGCGCCAAAGTGGAT
CTCTGCTGTCCCTGTAATAAACCCGAAAATTTTGAATTTTTGTAATTTGTTTTTGTAATTCTTTAGTTTG
TATGTCTGTTGCTATTATGTCTACTATTCTTTCCCCTGCACTGTACCCCCCAATCCCCCCTTTTCTTTTA
AAATTGTGGATGAATACTGCCATTTGTCTCAAGATCTAGTTACGCCAAGCTTGAATTCAAAAAAGCACCG
ACTCGGTGCCACTTTTTCAAGTTGATAACGGACTAGCCTTATTTTAACTTGCTATTTCTAGCTCTAAAAC
GCCGAGACAACAAGGACTGCCGGTGTTTCGTCCTTTCCACAAGATATATAAAGCCAAGAAATCGAAATAC
TTTCAAGTTACGGTAAGCATATGATAGTCCATTTTAAAACATAATTTTAAAACTGCAAACTACCCAAGAA
ATTATTACTTTCTACGTCACGTATTTTGTACTAATATCTTTGTGTTTACAGTCAAATTAATTCCAATTAT
CTCTCTAACAGCCTTGTATCGTATATGCAAATATGAAGGAATCATGGGAAATAGGCCCTCGGTGAAGGGG
GCGGCCGCTCGAGGCTAGTCTCGTGATCGATACCGTCGAGATCCGTTCACTAATCGAATGGATCTGTCTC
TGTCTCTCTCTCCACCTTCTTCTTCTATTCCTTCGGGCCTGTCGGGTCCCCTCGGGGTTGGGAGGTGGGT
CTGAAACGATAATGGTGAATATCCCTGCCTAACTCTATTCACTATAGAAAGTACAGCAAAAACTATTCTT
AAACCTACCAAGCCTCCTACTATCATTATGAATAATTTTATATACCACAGCCAATTTGTTATGTTAAACC
AATTCCACAAACTTGCCCATTTATCTAATTCCAATAATTCTTGTTCATTCTTTTCTTGCTGGTTTTGCGA
TTCTTCAATTAAGGAGTGTATTAAGCTTGTGTAATTGTTAATTTCTCTGTCCCACTCCATCCAGGTCGTG
TGATTCCAAATCTGTTCCAGAGATTTATTACTCCAACTAGCATTCCAAGGCACAGCAGTGGTGCAAATGA
GTTTTCCAGAGCAACCCCAAATCCCCAGGAGCTGTTGATCCTTTAGGTATCTTTCCACAGCCAGGATTCT
TGCCTGGAGCTGCTTGATGCCCCAGACTGTGAGTTGCAACAGATGCTGTTGCGCCTCAATAGCCCTCAGC
AAATTGTTCTGCTGCTGCACTATACCAGACAATAATTGTCTGGCCTGTACCGTCAGCGTCATTGACGCTG
CGCCCATAGTGCTTCCTGCTGCTCCCAAGAACCCAAGGAACAAAGCTCCTATTCCCACTGCTCTTTTTTC
TCTCTGCACCACTCTTCTCTTTGCCTTGGTGGGTGCTACTCCTAATGGTTCAATTTTTACTACTTTATAT
TTATATAATTCACTTCTCCAATTGTCCCTCATATCTCCTCCTCCAGGTCTGAAGATCAGCGGCCGCTTGC
TGTGCGGTGGTCTTACTTTTGTTTTGCTCTTCCTCTATCTTGTCTAAAGCTTCCTTGGTGTCTTTTATCT
CTATCCTTTGATGCACACAATAGAGGGTTGCTACTGTATTATATAATGATCTAAGTTCTTCTGATCCTGT
CTGAAGGGATGGTTGTAGCTGTCCCAGTATTTGTCTACAGCCTTCTGATGTTTCTAACAGGCCAGGATTA
ACTGCGAATCGTTCTAGCTCCCTGCTTGCCCATACTATATGTTTTAATTTATATTTTTTCTTTCCCCCTG
GCCTTAACCGAATTTTTTCCCATCGCGATCTAATTCTCCCCCGCTTAATACTGACGCTCTCGCACCCATC
TCTCTCCTTCTAGCCTCCGCTAGTCAAAATTTTTGGCGTACTCACCAGTCGCCGCCCCTCGCCTCTTGCC
GTGCGCGCTTCAGCAAGCCGAGTCCTGCGTCGAGAGAGCTCCTCTGGTTTCCCTTTCGCTTTCAAGTCCC
TGTTCGGGCGCCACTGCTAGAGATTTTCCACACTGACTAAAAGGGTCTGAGGGATCTCTAGTTACCAGAG
TCACACAACAGACGGGCACACACTACTTGAAGCACTCAAGGCAAGCTTTATTGAGGCTTAAGCAGTGGGT
TCCCTAGTTAGCCAGAGAGCTCCCAGGCTCAGATCTGGTCTAACCAGAGAGACCCGTTTATGTATCGAGC
TAGGCACTTAAATACAATATCTCTGCAATGCGGCAATTCAGTGGTTCGTCCAATCCATGTCAGACCCGTC
TGTTGCCTTCCTAATAAGGCACGATCGTACCACCTTACTTCCACCAATCGGCATGCACGGTGCTTTTTCT
CTCCTTGTAAGGCATGTTGCTAACTCATCGTTACCATGTTGCAAGACTACAAGAGTATTGCATAAGACTA
CATTAAGCTTGCAGCTCCAGCTTTTGTTCCCTTTAGTGAGGGTTAATTGCGCGCTTGGCGTAATCATGGT
CATAGCTGTTTCCTGTGTGAAATTGTTATCCGCTCACAATTCCACACAACATACGAGCCGGAAGCATAAA
GTGTAAAGCCTGGGGTGCCTAATGAGTGAGCTAACTCACATTAATTGCGTTGCGCTCACTGCCCGCTTTC
CAGTCGGGAAACCTGTCGTGCCAGCTGCATTAATGAATCGGCCAACGCGCGGGGAGAGGCGGTTTGCGTA
TTGGGCGCTCTTCCGCTTCCTCGCTCACTGACTCGCTGCGCTCGGTCGTTCGGCTGCGGCGAGCGGTATC
AGCTCACTCAAAGGCGGTAATACGGTTATCCACAGAATCAGGGGATAACGCAGGAAAGAACATGTGAGCA
AAAGGCCAGCAAAAGGCCAGGAACCGTAAAAAGGCCGCGTTGCTGGCGTTTTTCCATAGGCTCCGCCCCC
CTGACGAGCATCACAAAAATCGACGCTCAAGTCAGAGGTGGCGAAACCCGACAGGACTATAAAGATACCA
GGCGTTTCCCCCTGGAAGCTCCCTCGTGCGCTCTCCTGTTCCGACCCTGCCGCTTACCGGATACCTGTCC
GCCTTTCTCCCTTCGGGAAGCGTGGCGCTTTCTCATAGCTCACGCTGTAGGTATCTCAGTTCGGTGTAGG
TCGTTCGCTCCAAGCTGGGCTGTGTGCACGAACCCCCCGTTCAGCCCGACCGCTGCGCCTTATCCGGTAA
CTATCGTCTTGAGTCCAACCCGGTAAGACACGACTTATCGCCACTGGCAGCAGCCACTGGTAACAGGATT
AGCAGAGCGAGGTATGTAGGCGGTGCTACAGAGTTCTTGAAGTGGTGGCCTAACTACGGCTACACTAGAA
GAACAGTATTTGGTATCTGCGCTCTGCTGAAGCCAGTTACCTTCGGAAAAAGAGTTGGTAGCTCTTGATC
CGGCAAACAAACCACCGCTGGTAGCGGTGGTTTTTTTGTTTGCAAGCAGCAGATTACGCGCAGAAAAAAA
GGATCTCAAGAAGATCCTTTGATCTTTTCTACGGGGTCTGACGCTCAGTGGAACGAAAACTCACGTTAAG
GGATTTTGGTCATGAGATTATCAAAAAGGATCTTCACCTAGATCCTTTTAAATTAAAAATGAAGTTTTAA
ATCAATCTAAAGTATATATGAGTAAACTTGGTCTGACAGTTACCAATGCTTAATCAGTGAGGCACCTATC
TCAGCGATCTGTCTATTTCGTTCATCCATAGTTGCCTGACTCCCCGTCGTGTAGATAACTACGATACGGG
AGGGCTTACCATCTGGCCCCAGTGCTGCAATGATACCGCGAGACCCACGCTCACCGGCTCCAGATTTATC
AGCAATAAACCAGCCAGCCGGAAGGGCCGAGCGCAGAAGTGGTCCTGCAACTTTATCCGCCTCCATCCAG
TCTATTAATTGTTGCCGGGAAGCTAGAGTAAGTAGTTCGCCAGTTAATAGTTTGCGCAACGTTGTTGCCA
TTGCTACAGGCATCGTGGTGTCACGCTCGTCGTTTGGTATGGCTTCATTCAGCTCCGGTTCCCAACGATC
AAGGCGAGTTACATGATCCCCCATGTTGTGCAAAAAAGCGGTTAGCTCCTTCGGTCCTCCGATCGTTGTC
AGAAGTAAGTTGGCCGCAGTGTTATCACTCATGGTTATGGCAGCACTGCATAATTCTCTTACTGTCATGC
CATCCGTAAGATGCTTTTCTGTGACTGGTGAGTACTCAACCAAGTCATTCTGAGAATAGTGTATGCGGCG
ACCGAGTTGCTCTTGCCCGGCGTCAATACGGGATAATACCGCGCCACATAGCAGAACTTTAAAAGTGCTC
ATCATTGGAAAACGTTCTTCGGGGCGAAAACTCTCAAGGATCTTACCGCTGTTGAGATCCAGTTCGATGT
AACCCACTCGTGCACCCAACTGATCTTCAGCATCTTTTACTTTCACCAGCGTTTCTGGGTGAGCAAAAAC
AGGAAGGCAAAATGCCGCAAAAAAGGGAATAAGGGCGACACGGAAATGTTGAATACTCATACTCTTCCTT
TTTCAATATTATTGAAGCATTTATCAGGGTTATTGTCTCATGAGCGGATACATATTTGAATGTATTTAGA
AAAATAAACAAATAGGGGTTCCGCGCACATTTCCCCGAAAAGTGCCACCTAAATTGTAAGCGTTAATAT
